Addgene plasmid #106723: gh50
Purpose: expression of gRNA targeting ST3GAL2
Depositing lab: Eric-Paul Bennett. Depositing organization: University of Copenhagen. Publication: A validated gRNA library for CRISPR/Cas9 targeting of the human glycosyltransferase genome. Narimatsu Y, Joshi HJ, Zhang Y, Gomes C, Chen YH, Lorenzetti F, Furukawa S, Schjoldager K, Hansen L, Clausen H, Bennett EP, Wandall HH. Glycobiology. 2018 Jan 5. pii: 4791732. doi: 10.1093/glycob/cwx101. PubMed 29315387.
Backbone
  Vector backbone: EPB104
  Backbone manufacturer: Eric-Paul Bennett (Addgene plasmid # 68369)
  Backbone size w/o insert (bp): 2376
  Vector type: Mammalian Expression
Growth in bacteria
  Bacterial resistance: Ampicillin, 100 μg/mL
  Growth temperature: 37°C
  Growth strain: DH5alpha
  Copy number: High Copy
Gene/Insert
  Gene/Insert name: ST3GAL2
  gRNA/shRNA sequence: GTGGCTGTCAAACCAGTCGG
  Species: H. sapiens (human)
  Entrez Gene: ST3GAL2 (a.k.a. Gal-NAc6S, SIAT4B, ST3GALII, ST3GalA.2)
  Cloning method: Restriction Enzyme; 5′ cloning site unknown (unknown if destroyed); 3′ cloning site unknown (unknown if destroyed)
  Sequencing primers: 5′ T7NP
Terms and licenses: Academic/Nonprofit Terms; Industry Terms: Not Available to Industry
How to cite: gh50 was a gift from Eric-Paul Bennett (Addgene plasmid # 106723 ; http://n2t.net/addgene:106723 ; RRID:Addgene_106723)
