[The description below was written by a language model from this plasmid's Addgene catalogue record and pLannotate feature annotations shown in this document.]
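Description:
gh50 is a small mammalian expression plasmid (about 2.7 kb in the assembled sequence) that produces a single CRISPR guide RNA directed against human ST3GAL2, a sialyltransferase gene. It is built on the EPB104 gRNA cloning backbone and belongs to a validated gRNA collection covering the human glycosyltransferase genes. In E. coli it is maintained at high copy number through a ColE1/pUC-type origin and selected with ampicillin via the β-lactamase gene and its native promoter.

The functional cassette is simple. A human U6 promoter, recognised by RNA polymerase III, sits directly upstream of the short gap where the 20-nucleotide ST3GAL2 targeting spacer lies, and this is followed by the Streptococcus pyogenes Cas9 guide RNA scaffold. Transcription therefore yields a complete single guide RNA. The plasmid carries no Cas9 coding sequence and no mammalian selection marker or reporter among the annotated features, so the nuclease must be supplied separately, for example from a co-transfected plasmid or a Cas9-expressing cell line. A T7 promoter lies upstream of the U6 element and matches the sequencing primer site listed in the record.

The other annotations are partial fragments of an M13 origin, lacZα, lacI and an RSF origin. These appear to be remnants of the parental cloning vector rather than working parts. The restriction sites used to insert the spacer are not recorded. The construct is intended for Cas9-mediated disruption of ST3GAL2 in human cells, typically to study glycosylation by gene knockout.
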