Features (pLannotate 1.2.2; 10 found; start..end, strand, type, name):
      3..134     -  rep_origin     M13 ori (fragment): M13 bacteriophage origin of replication; arrow indicates direction of (+) strand synthesis
    155..311     -  CDS            lacZα (fragment): LacZα fragment of β-galactosidase; lacZ fragment
    320..338     +  promoter       T7 promoter: promoter for bacteriophage T7 RNA polymerase
    398..638     +  promoter       U6 promoter: RNA polymerase III promoter for human U6 snRNA
    667..742     +  misc_RNA       gRNA scaffold: guide RNA scaffold for the Streptococcus pyogenes CRISPR/Cas9 system
    789..836     -  CDS            lacI (fragment): lac repressor; lacI; The lac repressor binds to the lac operator to inhibit transcription in E. coli. This inhibition can be relieved by adding lactose or isopropyl-β-D-thiogalactopyranoside (IPTG).
    873..913     -  rep_origin     RSF ori (fragment): Plasmids containing the RSF 1030 origin of replication can be propagated in E. coli cells that contain additional plasmids with compatible origins.
    991..1579    -  rep_origin     ori: high-copy-number ColE1/pMB1/pBR322/pUC origin of replication
   1750..2610    -  CDS            AmpR: β-lactamase; bla; confers resistance to ampicillin, carbenicillin, and related antibiotics
   2611..2715    -  promoter       AmpR promoter: bla
>Addgene plasmid #106723 | gh50 | addgene full sequence | sequence record 220835 | Addgene Assembled Full Sequence
CTAAATTGTAAGCGTTAATATTTTGTTAAAATTCGCGTTAAATTTTTGTTAAATCAGCTCATTTTTTAAC
CAATAGGCCGAAATCGGCAAAATCCCTTATAAATCAAAAGAATAGACCGAGATAGGGTTGAGTGGCCGCT
ACAGGGCGCTCCCATTCGCCATTCAGGCTGCGCAACTGTTGGGAAGGGCGTTTCGGTGCGGGCCTCTTCG
CTATTACGCCAGCTGGCGAAAGGGGGATGTGCTGCAAGGCGATTAAGTTGGGTAACGCCAGGGTTTTCCC
AGTCACGACGTTGTAAAACGACGGCCAGTGAGCGCGACGTAATACGACTCACTATAGGGCGAATTGGCGG
AAGGCCGTCAAGGCCACGTGTCTTGTCCAGAGCTCGATATCGAATTCGAGGGCCTATTTCCCATGATTCC
TTCATATTTGCATATACGATACAAGGCTGTTAGAGAGATAATTGGAATTAATTTGACTGTAAACACAAAG
ATATTAGTACAAAATACGTGACGTAGAAAGTAATAATTTCTTGGGTAGTTTGCAGTTTTAAAATTATGTT
TTAAAATGGACTATCATATGCTTACCGTAACTTGAAAGTATTTCGATTTCTTGGCTTTATATATCTTGTG
GAAAGGACGAAACACCGTGGCTGTCAAACCAGTCGGGTTTTAGAGCTAGAAATAGCAAGTTAAAATAAGG
CTAGTCCGTTATCAACTTGAAAAAGTGGCACCGAGTCGGTGCTTTTTTTGGTACCTGGAGCACAAGACTG
GCCTCATGGGCCTTCCGCTCACTGCCCGCTTTCCAGTCGGGAAACCTGTCGTGCCAGCTGCATTAACATG
GTCATAGCTGTTTCCTTGCGTATTGGGCGCTCTCCGCTTCCTCGCTCACTGACTCGCTGCGCTCGGTCGT
TCGGGTAAAGCCTGGGGTGCCTAATGAGCAAAAGGCCAGCAAAAGGCCAGGAACCGTAAAAAGGCCGCGT
TGCTGGCGTTTTTCCATAGGCTCCGCCCCCCTGACGAGCATCACAAAAATCGACGCTCAAGTCAGAGGTG
GCGAAACCCGACAGGACTATAAAGATACCAGGCGTTTCCCCCTGGAAGCTCCCTCGTGCGCTCTCCTGTT
CCGACCCTGCCGCTTACCGGATACCTGTCCGCCTTTCTCCCTTCGGGAAGCGTGGCGCTTTCTCATAGCT
CACGCTGTAGGTATCTCAGTTCGGTGTAGGTCGTTCGCTCCAAGCTGGGCTGTGTGCACGAACCCCCCGT
TCAGCCCGACCGCTGCGCCTTATCCGGTAACTATCGTCTTGAGTCCAACCCGGTAAGACACGACTTATCG
CCACTGGCAGCAGCCACTGGTAACAGGATTAGCAGAGCGAGGTATGTAGGCGGTGCTACAGAGTTCTTGA
AGTGGTGGCCTAACTACGGCTACACTAGAAGAACAGTATTTGGTATCTGCGCTCTGCTGAAGCCAGTTAC
CTTCGGAAAAAGAGTTGGTAGCTCTTGATCCGGCAAACAAACCACCGCTGGTAGCGGTGGTTTTTTTGTT
TGCAAGCAGCAGATTACGCGCAGAAAAAAAGGATCTCAAGAAGATCCTTTGATCTTTTCTACGGGGTCTG
ACGCTCAGTGGAACGAAAACTCACGTTAAGGGATTTTGGTCATGAGATTATCAAAAAGGATCTTCACCTA
GATCCTTTTAAATTAAAAATGAAGTTTTAAATCAATCTAAAGTATATATGAGTAAACTTGGTCTGACAGT
TACCAATGCTTAATCAGTGAGGCACCTATCTCAGCGATCTGTCTATTTCGTTCATCCATAGTTGCCTGAC
TCCCCGTCGTGTAGATAACTACGATACGGGAGGGCTTACCATCTGGCCCCAGTGCTGCAATGATACCGCG
AGAACCACGCTCACCGGCTCCAGATTTATCAGCAATAAACCAGCCAGCCGGAAGGGCCGAGCGCAGAAGT
GGTCCTGCAACTTTATCCGCCTCCATCCAGTCTATTAATTGTTGCCGGGAAGCTAGAGTAAGTAGTTCGC
CAGTTAATAGTTTGCGCAACGTTGTTGCCATTGCTACAGGCATCGTGGTGTCACGCTCGTCGTTTGGTAT
GGCTTCATTCAGCTCCGGTTCCCAACGATCAAGGCGAGTTACATGATCCCCCATGTTGTGCAAAAAAGCG
GTTAGCTCCTTCGGTCCTCCGATCGTTGTCAGAAGTAAGTTGGCCGCAGTGTTATCACTCATGGTTATGG
CAGCACTGCATAATTCTCTTACTGTCATGCCATCCGTAAGATGCTTTTCTGTGACTGGTGAGTACTCAAC
CAAGTCATTCTGAGAATAGTGTATGCGGCGACCGAGTTGCTCTTGCCCGGCGTCAATACGGGATAATACC
GCGCCACATAGCAGAACTTTAAAAGTGCTCATCATTGGAAAACGTTCTTCGGGGCGAAAACTCTCAAGGA
TCTTACCGCTGTTGAGATCCAGTTCGATGTAACCCACTCGTGCACCCAACTGATCTTCAGCATCTTTTAC
TTTCACCAGCGTTTCTGGGTGAGCAAAAACAGGAAGGCAAAATGCCGCAAAAAAGGGAATAAGGGCGACA
CGGAAATGTTGAATACTCATACTCTTCCTTTTTCAATATTATTGAAGCATTTATCAGGGTTATTGTCTCA
TGAGCGGATACATATTTGAATGTATTTAGAAAAATAAACAAATAGGGGTTCCGCGCACATTTCCCCGAAA
AGTGCCAC
