>Addgene plasmid #106723 | gh50 | addgene partial sequence | sequence record 220836 | hU6-F
GGAATTAATTTGACTGTAAACACAAAGATATTAGTACAAAATACGTGACGTAGAAAGTAATAATTTCTTG
GGTAGTTTGCAGTTTTAAAATTATGTTTTAAAATGGACTATCATATGCTTACCGTAACTTGAAAGTATTT
CGATTTCTTGGCTTTATATATCTTGTGGAAAGGACGAAACACCGTGGCTGTCAAACCAGTCGGGTTTTAG
AGCTAGAAATAGCAAGTTAAAATAAGGCTAGTCCGTTATCAACTTGAAAAAGTGGCACCGAGTCGGTGCT
TTTTTTGGTACCTGGAGCACAAGACTGGCCTCATGGGCCTTCCGCTCACTGCCCGCTTTCCAGTCGGGAA
ACCTGTCGTGCCAGCTGCATTAACATGGTCATAGCTGTTTCCTTGCGTATTGGGCGCTCTCCGCTTCCTC
GCTCACTGACTCGCTGCGCTCGGTCGTTCGGGTAAAGCCTGGGGTGCCTAATGAGCAAAAGGCCAGCAAA
AGGCCAGGAACCGTAAAAAGGCCGCGTTGCTGGCGTTTTTCCATAGGCTCCGCCCCCCTGACGAGCATCA
CAAAAATCGACGCTCAAGTCAGAGGTGGCGAAACCCGACAGGACTATAAAGATACCAGGCGTTTCCCCCT
GGAAGCTCCCTCGTGCGCTCTCCTGTTCCGACCCTGCCGCTTACCGGATACCTGTCCGCCTTTCTCCCTT
CGGGAAGCGTGGCGCTTTCTCATAGCTCACGCTGTAGGTATCTCAGTTCGGTGTAGGTCGTTCGCTCCAA
GCTGGGCTGTGTGCACGAACCCCCCGTTCAGCCCGACCGCTGCGCCTTATCCGGTAACTATCGTCTTGAG
TCCAACCCGGTAAGACACGACTTATCGCCACTGGCAGCAGCCACTGGTAACAGGATTAGCAGAGCGAGGT
ATGTAGGCGGTGCTACAGAGTTCTTGAAGTGGTGGCCTAACTACGGCTACACTAGAAGAA
